Addgene plasmid #30456: pBOB-synP-HT
Depositing lab: Edward Callaway. Depositing organization: Salk Institute for Biological Studies.
Backbone
  Vector backbone: pCSC-SP-PW-GFP
  Backbone manufacturer: Addgene plasmid 12337
  Backbone size w/o insert (bp): 8000
  Vector type: Mammalian Expression, Lentiviral
Growth in bacteria
  Bacterial resistance: Ampicillin, 100 μg/mL
  Growth temperature: 37°C
  Growth strain: Stbl3
  Growth instructions: Stbl3
  Copy number: High Copy
Gene/Insert
  Gene/Insert name: histone GFP (alt name: nuclear GFP, histone H2B-eGFP)
  Tag / fusion protein: GFP (C terminal on insert)
  Cloning method: Restriction Enzyme; 5′ cloning site NheI (unknown if destroyed); 3′ cloning site AscI, PmeI (unknown if destroyed)
  Sequencing primers: 5′ human synapsin I promoter (CCACTGGACAAGCACCCAAC); 3′ WPRE-R
Terms and licenses: Academic/Nonprofit Terms; Industry Terms: Not Available to Industry
How to cite: pBOB-synP-HT was a gift from Edward Callaway (Addgene plasmid # 30456 ; http://n2t.net/addgene:30456 ; RRID:Addgene_30456)
