[The description below was written by a language model from this plasmid's Addgene catalogue record and pLannotate feature annotations shown in this document.]
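Description:
pBOB-synP-HT is a third-generation-style HIV-1 lentiviral transfer plasmid for neuron-restricted expression in mammalian cells, built on the pCSC-SP-PW-GFP backbone. In bacteria it is maintained by a high-copy ColE1/pUC origin and selected with ampicillin (AmpR). The backbone also carries an f1 origin and an SV40/EM7-driven BleoR cassette, which lies outside the LTRs and so is not transferred with the virus. Viral genomic RNA is transcribed in packaging cells from a CMV enhancer/promoter fused to a truncated 5' LTR. This is followed by the Ψ packaging signal with a partial gag fragment, the Rev response element and the cPPT/CTS, which together support packaging, nuclear export of the unspliced genome and efficient transduction. A 3' LTR region and a bGH polyadenylation signal close the viral unit.

The internal cassette is driven by the human synapsin I promoter, which confers neuron-specific expression. It encodes human histone H2B fused at its C terminus to EGFP, giving a chromatin-bound, nuclear-localised green label. The catalogue entry names only histone GFP as the insert. The feature table, however, shows that this reading frame continues through an F2A ribosome-skipping peptide into a sequence matching the quail receptor for subgroup A Rous sarcoma virus (commonly called TVA). The two proteins would therefore be produced separately from one transcript. A downstream WPRE enhances transcript stability and expression.

The record does not state the intended use. This arrangement would mark transduced neurons with nuclear GFP while making them susceptible to infection by viruses pseudotyped with the subgroup A avian envelope (EnvA), an approach used in cell-type-targeted viral tracing.
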