Features (pLannotate 1.2.2; 34 found; start..end, strand, type, name):
     36..80      -  misc_feature   bom (fragment): basis of mobility region from pBR322
    235..614     +  enhancer       CMV enhancer: human cytomegalovirus immediate early enhancer
    615..814     +  promoter       CMV promoter: human cytomegalovirus (CMV) immediate early promoter
    832..1012    +  LTR            5' LTR (truncated): truncated 5' long terminal repeat (LTR) from HIV-1
   1056..1181    +  misc_feature   HIV-1 Ψ: packaging signal of human immunodeficiency virus type 1
   1165..1528    +  CDS            HIV-1 gag (fragment): gag protein from human immunodeficiency virus 1; gag
   1623..1959    +  ncRNA          RRE: Accession: RF00036 - HIV Rev response element
   2284..2384    +  CDS            Rev (fragment): human immunodeficiency virus 1 (HIV-1) Rev protein; rev; enhances nuclear export of unspliced and incompletely spliced viral mRNAs
   2388..2505    +  misc_feature   cPPT/CTS: central polypurine tract and central termination sequence of HIV-1
   2539..2986    +  promoter       hSyn promoter: human synapsin I promoter; confers neuron-specific expression (Kügler et al., 2003)
   3077..3454    +  CDS            H2B: human histone H2B; HIST1H2BJ
   3473..4189    +  CDS            EGFP: EGFP is a basic (constitutively fluorescent) green fluorescent protein published in 1996, derived from Aequorea victoria. It is reported to be a rapidly-maturing weak dimer with moderate acid sensitivity.
   4199..4264    +  CDS            F2A: 2A peptide from foot-and-mouth disease virus polyprotein Eukaryotic ribosomes fail to insert a peptide bond between the Gly and Pro residues, yielding separate polypeptides.
   4265..4735    +  CDS            RSVR_COTJA: Experimental evidence at protein level: Swiss-Prot protein existence level 1. Responsible for susceptibility to the retrovirus subgroup A Rous sarcoma virus. From Coturnix japonica (Japanese quail) (Coturnix coturnix japonica).
   4752..4865    +  CDS            nef (fragment): NEF_HV1Z2 - Experimental evidence at protein level: Swiss-Prot protein existence level 1. Extracellular Nef protein targets CD4(+) T-lymphocytes for apoptosis by interacting with CXCR4 surface receptors. From Human immunodeficiency virus type 1 group M subtype D (isolate Z2/CDC-Z34) (HIV-1).
   4868..5456    +  misc_feature   WPRE: woodchuck hepatitis virus posttranscriptional regulatory element
   5473..5541    +  CDS            nef (fragment): NEF_HV1Z2 - Experimental evidence at protein level: Swiss-Prot protein existence level 1. Extracellular Nef protein targets CD4(+) T-lymphocytes for apoptosis by interacting with CXCR4 surface receptors. From Human immunodeficiency virus type 1 group M subtype D (isolate Z2/CDC-Z34) (HIV-1).
   5543..5855    +  LTR            3' LTR (fragment): 3' long terminal repeat (LTR) from HIV-1
   5863..6043    +  LTR            5' LTR (truncated): truncated 5' long terminal repeat (LTR) from HIV-1
   6075..6299    +  polyA_signal   bGH poly(A) signal: bovine growth hormone polyadenylation signal
   6303..6324    +  promoter       SV40 promoter (fragment): SV40 enhancer and early promoter
   6345..6773    +  rep_origin     f1 ori (sequence partly withheld): f1 bacteriophage origin of replication; arrow indicates direction of (+) strand synthesis
   6787..7117    +  promoter       SV40 promoter: SV40 enhancer and early promoter
   7165..7212    +  promoter       EM7 promoter: synthetic bacterial promoter&nbsp
   7231..7605    +  CDS            BleoR: antibiotic-binding protein; Sh ble from Streptoalloteichus hindustanus; confers resistance to bleomycin, phleomycin, and Zeocin™
   7615..7740    +  CDS            ble (fragment): BLE_KLEPN - Experimental evidence at protein level: Swiss-Prot protein existence level 1. Binding protein with a strong affinity to the bleomycin family of antibiotics. Binds to CL990; an antimitotic-antibiotic compound. From Klebsiella pneumoniae.
   7735..7856    +  polyA_signal   SV40 poly(A) signal: SV40 polyadenylation signal
   7929..7945    -  protein_bind   lac operator: The lac repressor binds to the lac operator to inhibit transcription in E. coli. This inhibition can be relieved by adding lactose or isopropyl-β-D-thiogalactopyranoside (IPTG). lac repressor encoded by lacI
   7953..7983    -  promoter       lac promoter: promoter for the E. coli lac operon
   7998..8019    -  protein_bind   CAP binding site: CAP binding activates transcription in the presence of cAMP. E. coli catabolite activator protein
   8032..8124    -  CDS            lacI (fragment): lac repressor; lacI; The lac repressor binds to the lac operator to inhibit transcription in E. coli. This inhibition can be relieved by adding lactose or isopropyl-β-D-thiogalactopyranoside (IPTG).
   8307..8895    -  rep_origin     ori: high-copy-number ColE1/pMB1/pBR322/pUC origin of replication
   9066..9926    -  CDS            AmpR: β-lactamase; bla; confers resistance to ampicillin, carbenicillin, and related antibiotics
   9927..10031   -  promoter       AmpR promoter: bla
>Addgene plasmid #30456 | pBOB-synP-HT | depositor full sequence | sequence record 45568 | Author sequence
GACGGATCGGGAGATCTCCCGATCCCCTATGGTCGACTCTCAGTACAATCTGCTCTGATGCCGCATAGTT
AAGCCAGTATCTGCTCCCTGCTTGTGTGTTGGAGGTCGCTGAGTAGTGCGCGAGCAAAATTTAAGCTACA
ACAAGGCAAGGCTTGACCGACAATTGCATGAAGAATCTGCTTAGGGTTAGGCGTTTTGCGCTGCTTCGCG
ATGTACGGGCCAGATATACGCGTTGACATTGATTATTGACTAGTTATTAATAGTAATCAATTACGGGGTC
ATTAGTTCATAGCCCATATATGGAGTTCCGCGTTACATAACTTACGGTAAATGGCCCGCCTGGCTGACCG
CCCAACGACCCCCGCCCATTGACGTCAATAATGACGTATGTTCCCATAGTAACGCCAATAGGGACTTTCC
ATTGACGTCAATGGGTGGACTATTTACGGTAAACTGCCCACTTGGCAGTACATCAAGTGTATCATATGCC
AAGTACGCCCCCTATTGACGTCAATGACGGTAAATGGCCCGCCTGGCATTATGCCCAGTACATGACCTTA
TGGGACTTTCCTACTTGGCAGTACATCTACGTATTAGTCATCGCTATTACCATGGTGATGCGGTTTTGGC
AGTACATCAATGGGCGTGGATAGCGGTTTGACTCACGGGGATTTCCAAGTCTCCACCCCATTGACGTCAA
TGGGAGTTTGTTTTGGCACCAAAATCAACGGGACTTTCCAAAATGTCGTAACAACTCCGCCCCATTGACG
CAAATGGGCGGTAGGCGTGTACGGTGGGAGGTCTATATAAGCAGCGCGTTTTGCCTGTACTGGGTCTCTC
TGGTTAGACCAGATCTGAGCCTGGGAGCTCTCTGGCTAACTAGGGAACCCACTGCTTAAGCCTCAATAAA
GCTTGCCTTGAGTGCTTCAAGTAGTGTGTGCCCGTCTGTTGTGTGACTCTGGTAACTAGAGATCCCTCAG
ACCCTTTTAGTCAGTGTGGAAAATCTCTAGCAGTGGCGCCCGAACAGGGACCTGAAAGCGAAAGGGAAAC
CAGAGCTCTCTCGACGCAGGACTCGGCTTGCTGAAGCGCGCACGGCAAGAGGCGAGGGGCGGCGACTGGT
GAGTACGCCAAAAATTTTGACTAGCGGAGGCTAGAAGGAGAGAGATGGGTGCGAGAGCGTCAGTATTAAG
CGGGGGAGAATTAGATCGCGATGGGAAAAAATTCGGTTAAGGCCAGGGGGAAAGAAAAAATATAAATTAA
AACATATAGTATGGGCAAGCAGGGAGCTAGAACGATTCGCAGTTAATCCTGGCCTGTTAGAAACATCAGA
AGGCTGTAGACAAATACTGGGACAGCTACAACCATCCCTTCAGACAGGATCAGAAGAACTTAGATCATTA
TATAATACAGTAGCAACCCTCTATTGTGTGCATCAAAGGATAGAGATAAAAGACACCAAGGAAGCTTTAG
ACAAGATAGAGGAAGAGCAAAACAAAAGTAAGACCACCGCACAGCAAGCGGCCGCTGATCTTCAGACTTG
GAGGAGGAGATATGAGGGACAATTGGAGAAGTGAATTATATAAATATAAAGTAGTAAAAATTGAACCATT
AGGAGTAGCACCCACCAAGGCAAAGAGAAGAGTGGTGCAGAGAGAAAAAAGAGCAGTGGGAATAGGAGCT
TTGTTCCTTGGGTTCTTGGGAGCAGCAGGAAGCACTATGGGCGCAGCCTCAATGACGCTGACGGTACAGG
CCAGACAATTATTGTCTGGTATAGTGCAGCAGCAGAACAATTTGCTGAGGGCTATTGAGGCGCAACAGCA
TCTGTTGCAACTCACAGTCTGGGGCATCAAGCAGCTCCAAGCAAGAATCCTAGCTGTGGAAAGATACCTA
AAGGATCAACAGCTCCTAGGGATTTGGGGTTGCTCTGGAAAACTCATTTGCACCACTGCTGTGCCTTGGA
ATGCTAGTTGGAGTAATAAATCTCTGGAACAGATCTGGAATCACACGACCTGGATGGAGTGGGACAGAGA
AATTAACAATTACACAAGCTTAATACACTCCTTAATTGAAGAATCGCAAAACCAGCAAGAAAAGAATGAA
CAAGAATTATTGGAATTAGATAAATGGGCAAGTTTGTGGAATTGGTTTAACATAACAAATTGGCTGTGGT
ATATAAAATTATTCATAATGATAGTAGGAGGCTTGGTAGGTTTAAGAATAGTTTTTGCTGTACTTTCTAT
AGTGAATAGAGTTAGGCAGGGATATTCACCATTATCGTTTCAGACCCACCTCCCAATCCCGAGGGGACCC
GACAGGCCCGAAGGAATAGAAGAAGAAGGTGGAGAGAGAGACAGAGACAGATCCATTCGATTAGTGAACG
GATCAACTTTTAAAAGAAAAGGGGGGATTGGGGGGTACAGTGCAGGGGAAAGAATAGTAGACATAATAGC
AACAGACATACAAACTAAAGAATTACAAAAACAAATTACAAAAATTCAAAATTTTATCGATGCTAGACTG
CAGAGGGCCCTGCGTATGAGTGCAAGTGGGTTTTAGGACCAGGATGAGGCGGGGTGGGGGTGCCTACCTG
ACGACCGACCCCGACCCACTGGACAAGCACCCAACCCCCATTCCCCAAATTGCGCATCCCCTATCAGAGA
GGGGGAGGGGAAACAGGATGCGGCGAGGCGCGTGCGCACTGCCAGCTTCAGCACCGCGGACAGTGCCTTC
GCCCCCGCCTGGCGGCGCGCGCCACCGCCGCCTCAGCACTGAAGGCGCGCTGACGTCACTCGCCGGTCCC
CCGCAAACTCCCCTTCCCGGCCACCTTGGTCGCGTCCGCGCCGCCGCCGGCCCAGCCGGACCGCACCACG
CGAGGCGCGAGATAGGGGGGCACGGGCGCGACCATCTGCGCTGCGGCGCCGGCGACTCAGCGCTGCCTCA
GTCTGCGGTGGGCAGCGGAGGAGTCGTGTCGTGCCTGAGAGCGCAGTCGATCTAGACGATAAGGGCGAAT
TCTGCAGATATCCATCACACTGGCGGCCGCTCGAGCATGCATCTAGAGGATCCGCTAGCCGCCACCATGC
CAGAGCCAGCGAAGTCTGCTCCCGCCCCGAAAAAGGGCTCCAAGAAGGCGGTGACTAAGGCGCAGAAGAA
AGGCGGCAAGAAGCGCAAGCGCAGCCGCAAGGAGAGCTATTCCATCTATGTGTACAAGGTTCTGAAGCAG
GTCCACCCTGACACCGGCATTTCGTCCAAGGCCATGGGCATCATGAATTCGTTTGTGAACGACATTTTCG
AGCGCATCGCAGGTGAGGCTTCCCGCCTGGCGCATTACAACAAGCGCTCGACCATCACCTCCAGGGAGAT
CCAGACGGCCGTGCGCCTGCTGCTGCCTGGGGAGTTGGCCAAGCACGCCGTGTCCGAGGGTACTAAGGCC
ATCACCAAGTACACCAGCGCTAAGGATCCACCGGTCGCCACCATGGTGAGCAAGGGCGAGGAGCTGTTCA
CCGGGGTGGTGCCCATCCTGGTCGAGCTGGACGGCGACGTAAACGGCCACAAGTTCAGCGTGTCCGGCGA
GGGCGAGGGCGATGCCACCTACGGCAAGCTGACCCTGAAGTTCATCTGCACCACCGGCAAGCTGCCCGTG
CCCTGGCCCACCCTCGTGACCACCCTGACCTACGGCGTGCAGTGCTTCAGCCGCTACCCCGACCACATGA
AGCAGCACGACTTCTTCAAGTCCGCCATGCCCGAAGGCTACGTCCAGGAGCGCACCATCTTCTTCAAGGA
CGACGGCAACTACAAGACCCGCGCCGAGGTGAAGTTCGAGGGCGACACCCTGGTGAACCGCATCGAGCTG
AAGGGCATCGACTTCAAGGAGGACGGCAACATCCTGGGGCACAAGCTGGAGTACAACTACAACAGCCACA
ACGTCTATATCATGGCCGACAAGCAGAAGAACGGCATCAAGGTGAACTTCAAGATCCGCCACAACATCGA
GGACGGCAGCGTGCAGCTCGCCGACCACTACCAGCAGAACACCCCCATCGGCGACGGCCCCGTGCTGCTG
CCCGACAACCACTACCTGAGCACCCAGTCCGCCCTGAGCAAAGACCCCAACGAGAAGCGCGATCACATGG
TCCTGCTGGAGTTCGTGACCGCCGCCGGGATCACTCTCGGCATGGACGAGCTGTACAAGGGTAGTGGTGT
GAAACAGACTTTGAATTTTGACCTTCTCAAGTTGGCGGGAGACGTGGAGTCCAACCCAGGGCCCATGGCG
CGGCTGCTGCCCGCGCTGCTGCTGCTGCTGCTGCCCGGTAACGTGACCGGTAACGGGTCCGGTAACGGTT
CTTTGTCCCGTTGCCCCCCCGGTCAGTTCCGCTGCTCGGAGCCGCCCGGTGCCCACGGGGAGTGTTACCC
GCAGGACTGGCTGTGCGACGGACACCCCGACTGCGACGACGGGCGGGACGAGTGGGGCTGCGGGACCAGC
GCGATCCCCGCGGTGCCCACGGACAACGGCACAGAGGCTCCCACTGCCCCTGCTCCTGGACGTGCTCTGC
CAGCCAGGAATCACGGCCGCATGTGGATGCTGATCACTGCAGTGCTCCTGTGCTGCCTGGTAGCTGTGGG
TGGTATCGCTGCATGGGGGAAGTCCAAAGCAAAAAGCAGGTCTGACATCTTCAGTCTTGAAAGCGCATCC
AAGGAGCTGCTGGTGCCTGACAAGAGCCAGGCAGACTTGTTCTCCTGAGGCGCGCCGTTTAAACCTGGAA
AAACATGGAGCAATCACAAGTAGCAACACAGCAGCTACCAATGCTGCTTGTGCCTGGCTAGAAGCACAAG
AGGAGGAGGAGGTGGGTTTTCCAGTCACACCTCAGACAATCAACCTCTGGATTACAAAATTTGTGAAAGA
TTGACTGGTATTCTTAACTATGTTGCTCCTTTTACGCTATGTGGATACGCTGCTTTAATGCCTTTGTATC
ATGCTATTGCTTCCCGTATGGCTTTCATTTTCTCCTCCTTGTATAAATCCTGGTTGCTGTCTCTTTATGA
GGAGTTGTGGCCCGTTGTCAGGCAACGTGGCGTGGTGTGCACTGTGTTTGCTGACGCAACCCCCACTGGT
TGGGGCATTGCCACCACCTGTCAGCTCCTTTCCGGGACTTTCGCTTTCCCCCTCCCTATTGCCACGGCGG
AACTCATCGCCGCCTGCCTTGCCCGCTGCTGGACAGGGGCTCGGCTGTTGGGCACTGACAATTCCGTGGT
GTTGTCGGGGAAGCTGACGTCCTTTCCATGGCTGCTCGCCTGTGTTGCCACCTGGATTCTGCGCGGGACG
TCCTTCTGCTACGTCCCTTCGGCCCTCAATCCAGCGGACCTTCCTTCCCGCGGCCTGCTGCCGGCTCTGC
GGCCTCTTCCGCGTCTTCGCCTTCGCCCTCAGACGAGTCGGATCTCCCTTTGGGCCGCCTCCCCGCCTGG
AATTCGAGCTCGGTACCTTTAAGACCAATGACTTACAAGGCAGCTGTAGATCTTAGCCACTTTTTAAAAG
AAAAGGGGGGACTGGAAGGGCTAATTCACTCCCAAAGAAGACAAGATATCCTTGATCTGTGGATCTACCA
CACACAAGGCTACTTCCCTGATTGACAGAACTACACACCAGGGCCAGGGGTCAGATATCCACTGACCTTT
GGATGGTGCTACAAGCTAGTACCAGTTGAGCCAGATAAGATAGAAGAGGCCAATAAAGGAGAGAACACCA
GCTTGTTACACCCTGTGAGCCTGCATGGGATGGATGACCCGGAGAGAGAAGTGTTAGAGTGGAGGTTTGA
CAGCCGCCTAGCATTTCATCACGTGGCCCGAGAGCTGCATCCGGACTGTACTGGGTCTCTCTGGTTAGAC
CAGATCTGAGCCTGGGAGCTCTCTGGCTAACTAGGGAACCCACTGCTTAAGCCTCAATAAAGCTTGCCTT
GAGTGCTTCAAGTAGTGTGTGCCCGTCTGTTGTGTGACTCTGGTAACTAGAGATCCCTCAGACCCTTTTA
GTCAGTGTGGAAAATCTCTAGCAGGGCCGCTTTAAACCCGCTGATCAGCCTCGACTGTGCCTTCTAGTTG
CCAGCCATCTGTTGTTTGCCCCTCCCCCGTGCCTTCCTTGACCCTGGAAGGTGCCACTCCCACTGTCCTT
TCCTAATAAAATGAGGAAATTGCATCGCATTGTCTGAGTAGGTGTCATTCTATTCTGGGGGGTGGGGTGG
GGCAGGACAGCAAGGGGGAGGATTGGGAAGACAATAGCAGGCATGCTGGGGATGCGGTGGGCTCTATGGC
TTCTGAGGCGGAAAGAACCAGCTGGGGCTCTAGGGGGTATCCCC
[124 nt withheld, positions 6345-6468]
C
[32 nt withheld, positions 6470-6501]
CA
[57 nt withheld, positions 6504-6560]
A
[49 nt withheld, positions 6562-6610]
CCTTTGACGTTGGAGTCCACGTTCTTT
[37 nt withheld, positions 6638-6674]
ACCCTATCTCGGTCTATTCTTTTGATTTATAAGGGATTTTGGGGATTTCGGCCTATTGGTTAAAAAATGA
GCTGATTTAACAAAAATTTAACGCGAATTAATTCTGTGGAATGTGTGTCAGTTAGGGTGTGGAAAGTCCC
CAGGCTCCCCAGGCAGGCAGAAGTATGCAAAGCATGCATCTCAATTAGTCAGCAACCAGGTGTGGAAAGT
CCCCAGGCTCCCCAGCAGGCAGAAGTATGCAAAGCATGCATCTCAATTAGTCAGCAACCATAGTCCCGCC
CCTAACTCCGCCCATCCCGCCCCTAACTCCGCCCAGTTCCGCCCATTCTCCGCCCCATGGCTGACTAATT
TTTTTTATTTATGCAGAGGCCGAGGCCGCCTCTGCCTCTGAGCTATTCCAGAAGTAGTGAGGAGGCTTTT
TTGGAGGCCTAGGCTTTTGCAAAAAGCTCCCGGGAGCTTGTATATCCATTTTCGGATCTGATCAGCACGT
GTTGACAATTAATCATCGGCATAGTATATCGGCATAGTATAATACGACAAGGTGAGGAACTAAACCATGG
CCAAGTTGACCAGTGCCGTTCCGGTGCTCACCGCGCGCGACGTCGCCGGAGCGGTCGAGTTCTGGACCGA
CCGGCTCGGGTTCTCCCGGGACTTCGTGGAGGACGACTTCGCCGGTGTGGTCCGGGACGACGTGACCCTG
TTCATCAGCGCGGTCCAGGACCAGGTGGTGCCGGACAACACCCTGGCCTGGGTGTGGGTGCGCGGCCTGG
ACGAGCTGTACGCCGAGTGGTCGGAGGTCGTGTCCACGAACTTCCGGGACGCCTCCGGGCCGGCCATGAC
CGAGATCGGCGAGCAGCCGTGGGGGCGGGAGTTCGCCCTGCGCGACCCGGCCGGCAACTGCGTGCACTTC
GTGGCCGAGGAGCAGGACTGACACGTGCTACGAGATTTCGATTCCACCGCCGCCTTCTATGAAAGGTTGG
GCTTCGGAATCGTTTTCCGGGACGCCGGCTGGATGATCCTCCAGCGCGGGGATCTCATGCTGGAGTTCTT
CGCCCACCCCAACTTGTTTATTGCAGCTTATAATGGTTACAAATAAAGCAATAGCATCACAAATTTCACA
AATAAAGCATTTTTTTCACTGCATTCTAGTTGTGGTTTGTCCAAACTCATCAATGTATCTTATCATGTCT
GTATACCGTCGACCTCTAGCTAGAGCTTGGCGTAATCATGGTCATAGCTGTTTCCTGTGTGAAATTGTTA
TCCGCTCACAATTCCACACAACATACGAGCCGGAAGCATAAAGTGTAAAGCCTGGGGTGCCTAATGAGTG
AGCTAACTCACATTAATTGCGTTGCGCTCACTGCCCGCTTTCCAGTCGGGAAACCTGTCGTGCCAGCTGC
ATTAATGAATCGGCCAACGCGCGGGGAGAGGCGGTTTGCGTATTGGGCGCTCTTCCGCTTCCTCGCTCAC
TGACTCGCTGCGCTCGGTCGTTCGGCTGCGGCGAGCGGTATCAGCTCACTCAAAGGCGGTAATACGGTTA
TCCACAGAATCAGGGGATAACGCAGGAAAGAACATGTGAGCAAAAGGCCAGCAAAAGGCCAGGAACCGTA
AAAAGGCCGCGTTGCTGGCGTTTTTCCATAGGCTCCGCCCCCCTGACGAGCATCACAAAAATCGACGCTC
AAGTCAGAGGTGGCGAAACCCGACAGGACTATAAAGATACCAGGCGTTTCCCCCTGGAAGCTCCCTCGTG
CGCTCTCCTGTTCCGACCCTGCCGCTTACCGGATACCTGTCCGCCTTTCTCCCTTCGGGAAGCGTGGCGC
TTTCTCAATGCTCACGCTGTAGGTATCTCAGTTCGGTGTAGGTCGTTCGCTCCAAGCTGGGCTGTGTGCA
CGAACCCCCCGTTCAGCCCGACCGCTGCGCCTTATCCGGTAACTATCGTCTTGAGTCCAACCCGGTAAGA
CACGACTTATCGCCACTGGCAGCAGCCACTGGTAACAGGATTAGCAGAGCGAGGTATGTAGGCGGTGCTA
CAGAGTTCTTGAAGTGGTGGCCTAACTACGGCTACACTAGAAGGACAGTATTTGGTATCTGCGCTCTGCT
GAAGCCAGTTACCTTCGGAAAAAGAGTTGGTAGCTCTTGATCCGGCAAACAAACCACCGCTGGTAGCGGT
GGTTTTTTTGTTTGCAAGCAGCAGATTACGCGCAGAAAAAAAGGATCTCAAGAAGATCCTTTGATCTTTT
CTACGGGGTCTGACGCTCAGTGGAACGAAAACTCACGTTAAGGGATTTTGGTCATGAGATTATCAAAAAG
GATCTTCACCTAGATCCTTTTAAATTAAAAATGAAGTTTTAAATCAATCTAAAGTATATATGAGTAAACT
TGGTCTGACAGTTACCAATGCTTAATCAGTGAGGCACCTATCTCAGCGATCTGTCTATTTCGTTCATCCA
TAGTTGCCTGACTCCCCGTCGTGTAGATAACTACGATACGGGAGGGCTTACCATCTGGCCCCAGTGCTGC
AATGATACCGCGAGACCCACGCTCACCGGCTCCAGATTTATCAGCAATAAACCAGCCAGCCGGAAGGGCC
GAGCGCAGAAGTGGTCCTGCAACTTTATCCGCCTCCATCCAGTCTATTAATTGTTGCCGGGAAGCTAGAG
TAAGTAGTTCGCCAGTTAATAGTTTGCGCAACGTTGTTGCCATTGCTACAGGCATCGTGGTGTCACGCTC
GTCGTTTGGTATGGCTTCATTCAGCTCCGGTTCCCAACGATCAAGGCGAGTTACATGATCCCCCATGTTG
TGCAAAAAAGCGGTTAGCTCCTTCGGTCCTCCGATCGTTGTCAGAAGTAAGTTGGCCGCAGTGTTATCAC
TCATGGTTATGGCAGCACTGCATAATTCTCTTACTGTCATGCCATCCGTAAGATGCTTTTCTGTGACTGG
TGAGTACTCAACCAAGTCATTCTGAGAATAGTGTATGCGGCGACCGAGTTGCTCTTGCCCGGCGTCAATA
CGGGATAATACCGCGCCACATAGCAGAACTTTAAAAGTGCTCATCATTGGAAAACGTTCTTCGGGGCGAA
AACTCTCAAGGATCTTACCGCTGTTGAGATCCAGTTCGATGTAACCCACTCGTGCACCCAACTGATCTTC
AGCATCTTTTACTTTCACCAGCGTTTCTGGGTGAGCAAAAACAGGAAGGCAAAATGCCGCAAAAAAGGGA
ATAAGGGCGACACGGAAATGTTGAATACTCATACTCTTCCTTTTTCAATATTATTGAAGCATTTATCAGG
GTTATTGTCTCATGAGCGGATACATATTTGAATGTATTTAGAAAAATAAACAAATAGGGGTTCCGCGCAC
ATTTCCCCGAAAAGTGCCACCTGACGTC
