>Addgene plasmid #30456 | pBOB-synP-HT | addgene partial sequence | sequence record 32093 | 30456 with EGFP-N
CGCCAGGCGGGAAGCCTCACCTGCGATGCGCTCGAAAATGTCGTTCACAAACGAATTCATGATGCCCATG
GCCTTGGACGAAATGCCGGTGTCAGGGTGGACCTGCTTCAGAACCTTGTACACATAGATGGAATAGCTCT
CCTTGCGGCTGCGCTTGCGCTTCTTGCCGCCTTTCTTCTGCGCCTTAGTCACCGCCTTCTTGGAGCCCTT
TTTCGGGGCGGGAGCAGACTTCGCTGGCTCTGGCATGGTGGCGGCTAGCGGATCCTCTAGATGCATGCTC
GAGCGGCCGCCAGTGTGATGGATATCTGCAGAATTCGCCCTTATCGTCTAGATCGACTGCGCTCTCAGGC
ACGACACGACTCCTCCGCTGCCCACCGCAGACTGAGGCAGCGCTGAGTCGCCGGCGCCGCAGCGCAGATG
GTCGCGCCCGTGCCCCCCTATCTCGCGCCTCGCGTGGTGCGGTCCGGCTGGGCCGGCGGCGGCGCGGACG
CGACCAAGGTGGCCGGGAAGGGGAGTTTGCGGGGGACCGGCGAGTGACGTCAGCGCGCCTTCAGTGCTGA
